Addgene plasmid #207356: Lenti-N1303K-tevopreQ1-epegRNA+13C>G_EF1a-puroR (PBS 14 - RTT 18)
Purpose: Lentiviral transfer plasmid encoding hU6-driven expression of a N1303K-CFTR correcting prime editing guide (epegRNA) and EF1a-driven puromycin resistance gene.
Depositing lab: Marianne Carlon. Depositing organization: Katholieke Universiteit Leuven. Publication: Prime editing functionally corrects cystic fibrosis-causing CFTR mutations in human organoids and airway epithelial cells. Bulcaen M, Kortleven P, Liu RB, Maule G, Dreano E, Kelly M, Ensinck MM, Thierie S, Smits M, Ciciani M, Hatton A, Chevalier B, Ramalho AS, Casadevall I Solvas X, Debyser Z, Vermeulen F, Gijsbers R, Sermet-Gaudelus I, Cereseto A, Carlon MS. Cell Rep Med. 2024 May 21;5(5):101544. doi: 10.1016/j.xcrm.2024.101544. Epub 2024 May 1. PubMed 38697102.
Backbone
  Vector backbone: Lenti-RNF2-tevopreQ1-epegRNA+5G>T_EF1a-puroR
  Backbone manufacturer: Carlon lab (M. Bulcaen)
  Vector type: Lentiviral
  Selectable markers: Puromycin
Growth in bacteria
  Bacterial resistance: Ampicillin, 100 μg/mL
  Growth temperature: 37°C
  Growth strain: NEB Stable
  Copy number: High Copy
Gene/Insert
  Gene/Insert name: N1303K-CFTR + 13 C>G tevopreq1-prime editing guide RNA (epegRNA)
  gRNA/shRNA sequence: tgatcactccactgttcata
  Species: Synthetic
  Cloning method: Restriction Enzyme; 5′ cloning site unknown (unknown if destroyed)
Terms and licenses: Academic/Nonprofit Terms; Industry Terms: Not Available to Industry
How to cite: Lenti-N1303K-tevopreQ1-epegRNA+13C>G_EF1a-puroR (PBS 14 - RTT 18) was a gift from Marianne Carlon (Addgene plasmid # 207356 ; http://n2t.net/addgene:207356 ; RRID:Addgene_207356)
