[The description below was written by a language model from this plasmid's Addgene catalogue record and pLannotate feature annotations shown in this document.]
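Description:
Lenti-N1303K-tevopreQ1-epegRNA+13C>G_EF1a-puroR (PBS 14 - RTT 18) is an 8,990 nt HIV-1-based lentiviral transfer plasmid that delivers an engineered prime editing guide RNA designed to correct the cystic fibrosis-causing N1303K mutation in CFTR. It derives from a sister epegRNA vector targeting RNF2. In bacteria it is maintained through a high-copy ColE1/pUC-type origin with ampicillin resistance, and an f1 origin is also present. The viral genome is transcribed from a CMV enhancer/promoter fused to a truncated 5' LTR. It carries the Ψ packaging signal with a gag fragment, the RRE for Rev-dependent nuclear export, the cPPT/CTS, a WPRE to boost transcript expression, and a self-inactivating ΔU3 3' LTR followed by a bGH polyadenylation signal. This layout indicates that packaging functions are supplied in trans.

Two expression units lie between the LTRs. A human U6 Pol III promoter, placed in antisense orientation relative to the viral genome, drives the epegRNA. This guide consists of the spacer, the S. pyogenes Cas9 scaffold and a 3' extension which, according to the name, has an 18 nt reverse-transcription template and a 14 nt primer binding site. The extension specifies a +13 C>G edit and ends in the tevopreQ1 structural motif, which protects the 3' end from degradation. The feature table annotates only the scaffold and promoter, not the extension or motif. In the forward orientation, an EF-1α core promoter drives puromycin N-acetyltransferase for selection of transduced cells. Outside the LTRs, the backbone carries an SV40/EM7-driven bleomycin/Zeocin resistance cassette. The plasmid encodes no prime editor protein, so that must be provided separately. It was used for functional correction of CFTR mutations in human organoids and airway epithelial cells.
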