Features (pLannotate 1.2.2; 33 found; start..end, strand, type, name):
    217..397     +  LTR            5' LTR (truncated): truncated 5' long terminal repeat (LTR) from HIV-1
    444..569     +  misc_feature   HIV-1 Ψ: packaging signal of human immunodeficiency virus type 1
    553..916     +  CDS            HIV-1 gag (fragment): gag protein from human immunodeficiency virus 1; gag
   1062..1295    +  misc_feature   RRE: The Rev response element (RRE) of HIV-1 allows for Rev-dependent mRNA export from the nucleus to the cytoplasm.
   1672..1772    +  CDS            Rev (fragment): human immunodeficiency virus 1 (HIV-1) Rev protein; rev; enhances nuclear export of unspliced and incompletely spliced viral mRNAs
   1822..1939    +  misc_feature   cPPT/CTS: central polypurine tract and central termination sequence of HIV-1
   2083..2158    -  misc_RNA       gRNA scaffold: guide RNA scaffold for the Streptococcus pyogenes CRISPR/Cas9 system
   2188..2428    -  promoter       U6 promoter: RNA polymerase III promoter for human U6 snRNA
   2480..2497    -  protein_bind   attB1 (fragment): mutant version of attB; recombination site for the Gateway® BP reaction BP Clonase™
   2503..2521    +  CDS            small t antigen (fragment): SV40 (simian virus 40) small t antigen
   2547..2758    +  promoter       EF-1α core promoter: core promoter for human elongation factor EF-1α
   2851..3448    +  CDS            PuroR (fragment): puromycin N-acetyltransferase; pac from Streptomyces; confers resistance to puromycin
   3464..4052    +  misc_feature   WPRE: woodchuck hepatitis virus posttranscriptional regulatory element
   4103..4122    +  misc_feature   cPPT/CTS (fragment): central polypurine tract and central termination sequence of HIV-1
   4124..4357    +  LTR            3' LTR (ΔU3): self-inactivating 3' long terminal repeat (LTR) from HIV-1
   4389..4613    +  polyA_signal   bGH poly(A) signal: bovine growth hormone polyadenylation signal
   4617..4638    +  promoter       SV40 promoter (fragment): SV40 enhancer and early promoter
   4659..5087    +  rep_origin     f1 ori (sequence partly withheld): f1 bacteriophage origin of replication; arrow indicates direction of (+) strand synthesis
   5101..5430    +  promoter       SV40 promoter: SV40 enhancer and early promoter
   5478..5525    +  promoter       EM7 promoter: synthetic bacterial promoter&nbsp
   5544..5918    +  CDS            BleoR: antibiotic-binding protein; Sh ble from Streptoalloteichus hindustanus; confers resistance to bleomycin, phleomycin, and Zeocin™
   5928..6053    +  CDS            ble (fragment): BLE_KLEPN - Experimental evidence at protein level: Swiss-Prot protein existence level 1. Binding protein with a strong affinity to the bleomycin family of antibiotics. Binds to CL990; an antimitotic-antibiotic compound. From Klebsiella pneumoniae.
   6048..6169    +  polyA_signal   SV40 poly(A) signal: SV40 polyadenylation signal
   6242..6258    -  protein_bind   lac operator: The lac repressor binds to the lac operator to inhibit transcription in E. coli. This inhibition can be relieved by adding lactose or isopropyl-β-D-thiogalactopyranoside (IPTG). lac repressor encoded by lacI
   6266..6296    -  promoter       lac promoter: promoter for the E. coli lac operon
   6311..6332    -  protein_bind   CAP binding site: CAP binding activates transcription in the presence of cAMP. E. coli catabolite activator protein
   6345..6437    -  CDS            lacI (fragment): lac repressor; lacI; The lac repressor binds to the lac operator to inhibit transcription in E. coli. This inhibition can be relieved by adding lactose or isopropyl-β-D-thiogalactopyranoside (IPTG).
   6620..7208    -  rep_origin     ori: high-copy-number ColE1/pMB1/pBR322/pUC origin of replication
   7379..8239    -  CDS            AmpR: β-lactamase; bla; confers resistance to ampicillin, carbenicillin, and related antibiotics
   8240..8344    -  promoter       AmpR promoter: bla
   8403..8455    -  misc_feature   bom (fragment): basis of mobility region from pBR322
   8610..8989    +  enhancer       CMV enhancer: human cytomegalovirus immediate early enhancer
   8990..199     +  promoter       CMV promoter (across the origin): human cytomegalovirus (CMV) immediate early promoter
>Addgene plasmid #207356 | Lenti-N1303K-tevopreQ1-epegRNA+13C>G_EF1a-puroR (PBS 14 - RTT 18) | addgene full sequence | sequence record 408417 | Addgene NGS Result
TGATGCGGTTTTGGCAGTACATCAATGGGCGTGGATAGCGGTTTGACTCACGGGGATTTCCAAGTCTCCA
CCCCATTGACGTCAATGGGAGTTTGTTTTGGCACCAAAATCAACGGGACTTTCCAAAATGTCGTAACAAC
TCCGCCCCATTGACGCAAATGGGCGGTAGGCGTGTACGGTGGGAGGTCTATATAAGCAGCGCGTTTTGCC
TGTACTGGGTCTCTCTGGTTAGACCAGATCTGAGCCTGGGAGCTCTCTGGCTAACTAGGGAACCCACTGC
TTAAGCCTCAATAAAGCTTGCCTTGAGTGCTTCAAGTAGTGTGTGCCCGTCTGTTGTGTGACTCTGGTAA
CTAGAGATCCCTCAGACCCTTTTAGTCAGTGTGGAAAATCTCTAGCAGTGGCGCCCGAACAGGGACTTGA
AAGCGAAAGGGAAACCAGAGGAGCTCTCTCGACGCAGGACTCGGCTTGCTGAAGCGCGCACGGCAAGAGG
CGAGGGGCGGCGACTGGTGAGTACGCCAAAAATTTTGACTAGCGGAGGCTAGAAGGAGAGAGATGGGTGC
GAGAGCGTCAGTATTAAGCGGGGGAGAATTAGATCGCGATGGGAAAAAATTCGGTTAAGGCCAGGGGGAA
AGAAAAAATATAAATTAAAACATATAGTATGGGCAAGCAGGGAGCTAGAACGATTCGCAGTTAATCCTGG
CCTGTTAGAAACATCAGAAGGCTGTAGACAAATACTGGGACAGCTACAACCATCCCTTCAGACAGGATCA
GAAGAACTTAGATCATTATATAATACAGTAGCAACCCTCTATTGTGTGCATCAAAGGATAGAGATAAAAG
ACACCAAGGAAGCTTTAGACAAGATAGAGGAAGAGCAAAACAAAAGTAAGACCACCGCACAGCAAGCGGC
CGCTGATCTTCAGACCTGGAGGAGGAGATATGAGGGACAATTGGAGAAGTGAATTATATAAATATAAAGT
AGTAAAAATTGAACCATTAGGAGTAGCACCCACCAAGGCAAAGAGAAGAGTGGTGCAGAGAGAAAAAAGA
GCAGTGGGAATAGGAGCTTTGTTCCTTGGGTTCTTGGGAGCAGCAGGAAGCACTATGGGCGCAGCGTCAA
TGACGCTGACGGTACAGGCCAGACAATTATTGTCTGGTATAGTGCAGCAGCAGAACAATTTGCTGAGGGC
TATTGAGGCGCAACAGCATCTGTTGCAACTCACAGTCTGGGGCATCAAGCAGCTCCAGGCAAGAATCCTG
GCTGTGGAAAGATACCTAAAGGATCAACAGCTCCTGGGGATTTGGGGTTGCTCTGGAAAACTCATTTGCA
CCACTGCTGTGCCTTGGAATGCTAGTTGGAGTAATAAATCTCTGGAACAGATTTGGAATCACACGACCTG
GATGGAGTGGGACAGAGAAATTAACAATTACACAAGCTTAATACACTCCTTAATTGAAGAATCGCAAAAC
CAGCAAGAAAAGAATGAACAAGAATTATTGGAATTAGATAAATGGGCAAGTTTGTGGAATTGGTTTAACA
TAACAAATTGGCTGTGGTATATAAAATTATTCATAATGATAGTAGGAGGCTTGGTAGGTTTAAGAATAGT
TTTTGCTGTACTTTCTATAGTGAATAGAGTTAGGCAGGGATATTCACCATTATCGTTTCAGACCCACCTC
CCAACCCCGAGGGGACCCGACAGGCCCGAAGGAATAGAAGAAGAAGGTGGAGAGAGAGACAGAGACAGAT
CCATTCGATTAGTGAACGGATCGGCACTGCGTGCGCCAATTCTGCAGACAAATGGCAGTATTCATCCACA
ATTTTAAAAGAAAAGGGGGGATTGGGGGGTACAGTGCAGGGGAAAGAATAGTAGACATAATAGCAACAGA
CATACAAACTAAAGAATTACAAAAACAAATTACAAAAATTCAAAATTTTCGGGTTTATTACAGGGACAGC
AGAGATCCAGTTTGGTTAATTAAGGTACCTCGAGCGGCCCAAGCTTAAAAAAATTCTAGTTGGTTTAACG
CGTAACTAGATAGAACCGCGTCACTCCACTGTTCATAGGGATCCAAGTTTTTGCACCGACTCGGTGCCAC
TTTTTCAAGTTGATAACGGACTAGCCTTATTTTAACTTGCTATTTCTAGCTCTAAAACTATGAACAGTGG
AGTGATCACGGTGTTTCGTCCTTTCCACAAGATATATAAAGCCAAGAAATCGAAATACTTTCAAGTTACG
GTAAGCATATGATAGTCCATTTTAAAACATAATTTTAAAACTGCAAACTACCCAAGAAATTATTACTTTC
TACGTCACGTATTTTGTACTAATATCTTTGTGTTTACAGTCAAATTAATTCTAATTATCTCTCTAACAGC
CTTGTATCGTATATGCAAATATGAAGGAATCATGGGAAATAGGCCCTCTTCCTGCCCGACCTTGGTACCG
GATCCAGTCGACTGAATTGGTTCCTTTAAAGCCTGCTTTTTTGTACAGCTAGCTAGGTCTTGAAAGGAGT
GGGAATTGGCTCCGGTGCCCGTCAGTGGGCAGAGCGCACATCGCCCACAGTCCCCGAGAAGTTGGGGGGA
GGGGTCGGCAATTGATCCGGTGCCTAGAGAAGGTGGCGCGGGGTAAACTGGGAAAGTGATGTCGTGTACT
GGCTCCGCCTTTTTCCCGAGGGTGGGGGAGAACCGTATATAAGTGCAGTAGTCGCCGTGAACGTTCTTTT
TCGCAACGGGTTTGCCGCCAGAACACAGGACCGGTTCTAGGCCACCATGGCTCGAGGATCCGGCGCAACA
AACTTCTCTCTGCTGAAACAAGCCGGAGATGTCGAAGAGAATCCTGGACCGACCGAGTACAAGCCCACGG
TGCGCCTCGCCACCCGCGACGACGTCCCCAGGGCCGTACGCACCCTCGCCGCCGCGTTCGCCGACTACCC
CGCCACGCGCCACACCGTCGATCCGGACCGCCACATCGAGCGGGTCACCGAGCTGCAAGAACTCTTCCTC
ACGCGCGTCGGGCTCGACATCGGCAAGGTGTGGGTCGCGGACGACGGCGCCGCGGTGGCGGTCTGGACCA
CGCCGGAGAGCGTCGAAGCGGGGGCGGTGTTCGCCGAGATCGGCCCGCGCATGGCCGAGTTGAGCGGTTC
CCGGCTGGCCGCGCAGCAACAGATGGAAGGCCTCCTGGCGCCGCACCGGCCCAAGGAGCCCGCGTGGTTC
CTGGCCACCGTCGGAGTCTCGCCCGACCACCAGGGCAAGGGTCTGGGCAGCGCCGTCGTGCTCCCCGGAG
TGGAGGCGGCCGAGCGCGCCGGGGTGCCCGCCTTCCTGGAGACCTCCGCGCCCCGCAACCTCCCCTTCTA
CGAGCGGCTCGGCTTCACCGTCACCGCCGACGTCGAGGTGCCCGAAGGACCGCGCACCTGGTGCATGACC
CGCAAGCCCGGTGCCTGAACGCGTTAAGTCGACAATCAACCTCTGGATTACAAAATTTGTGAAAGATTGA
CTGGTATTCTTAACTATGTTGCTCCTTTTACGCTATGTGGATACGCTGCTTTAATGCCTTTGTATCATGC
TATTGCTTCCCGTATGGCTTTCATTTTCTCCTCCTTGTATAAATCCTGGTTGCTGTCTCTTTATGAGGAG
TTGTGGCCCGTTGTCAGGCAACGTGGCGTGGTGTGCACTGTGTTTGCTGACGCAACCCCCACTGGTTGGG
GCATTGCCACCACCTGTCAGCTCCTTTCCGGGACTTTCGCTTTCCCCCTCCCTATTGCCACGGCGGAACT
CATCGCCGCCTGCCTTGCCCGCTGCTGGACAGGGGCTCGGCTGTTGGGCACTGACAATTCCGTGGTGTTG
TCGGGGAAATCATCGTCCTTTCCTTGGCTGCTCGCCTGTGTTGCCACCTGGATTCTGCGCGGGACGTCCT
TCTGCTACGTCCCTTCGGCCCTCAATCCAGCGGACCTTCCTTCCCGCGGCCTGCTGCCGGCTCTGCGGCC
TCTTCCGCGTCTTCGCCTTCGCCCTCAGACGAGTCGGATCTCCCTTTGGGCCGCCTCCCCGCGTCGACTT
TAAGACCAATGACTTACAAGGCAGCTGTAGATCTTAGCCACTTTTTAAAAGAAAAGGGGGGACTGGAAGG
GCTAATTCACTCCCAACGAAGACAAGATCTGCTTTTTGCTTGTACTGGGTCTCTCTGGTTAGACCAGATC
TGAGCCTGGGAGCTCTCTGGCTAACTAGGGAACCCACTGCTTAAGCCTCAATAAAGCTTGCCTTGAGTGC
TTCAAGTAGTGTGTGCCCGTCTGTTGTGTGACTCTGGTAACTAGAGATCCCTCAGACCCTTTTAGTCAGT
GTGGAAAATCTCTAGCAGGGCCCGTTTAAACCCGCTGATCAGCCTCGACTGTGCCTTCTAGTTGCCAGCC
ATCTGTTGTTTGCCCCTCCCCCGTGCCTTCCTTGACCCTGGAAGGTGCCACTCCCACTGTCCTTTCCTAA
TAAAATGAGGAAATTGCATCGCATTGTCTGAGTAGGTGTCATTCTATTCTGGGGGGTGGGGTGGGGCAGG
ACAGCAAGGGGGAGGATTGGGAAGACAATAGCAGGCATGCTGGGGATGCGGTGGGCTCTATGGCTTCTGA
GGCGGAAAGAACCAGCTGGGGCTCTAGGGGGTATCCCC
[124 nt withheld, positions 4659-4782]
C
[91 nt withheld, positions 4784-4874]
A
[49 nt withheld, positions 4876-4924]
CCTTTGACGTTGGAGTCCACGTTCTTT
[37 nt withheld, positions 4952-4988]
ACCCTATCTCGGTCTATTCTTTTGATTTATAAGGGATTTTGCCGATTTCGGCCTATTGGTTAAAAAATGA
GCTGATTTAACAAAAATTTAACGCGAATTAATTCTGTGGAATGTGTGTCAGTTAGGGTGTGGAAAGTCCC
CAGGCTCCCCAGCAGGCAGAAGTATGCAAAGCATGCATCTCAATTAGTCAGCAACCAGGTGTGGAAAGTC
CCCAGGCTCCCCAGCAGGCAGAAGTATGCAAAGCATGCATCTCAATTAGTCAGCAACCATAGTCCCGCCC
CTAACTCCGCCCATCCCGCCCCTAACTCCGCCCAGTTCCGCCCATTCTCCGCCCCATGGCTGACTAATTT
TTTTTATTTATGCAGAGGCCGAGGCCGCCTCTGCCTCTGAGCTATTCCAGAAGTAGTGAGGAGGCTTTTT
TGGAGGCCTAGGCTTTTGCAAAAAGCTCCCGGGAGCTTGTATATCCATTTTCGGATCTGATCAGCACGTG
TTGACAATTAATCATCGGCATAGTATATCGGCATAGTATAATACGACAAGGTGAGGAACTAAACCATGGC
CAAGTTGACCAGTGCCGTTCCGGTGCTCACCGCGCGCGACGTCGCCGGAGCGGTCGAGTTCTGGACCGAC
CGGCTCGGGTTCTCCCGGGACTTCGTGGAGGACGACTTCGCCGGTGTGGTCCGGGACGACGTGACCCTGT
TCATCAGCGCGGTCCAGGACCAGGTGGTGCCGGACAACACCCTGGCCTGGGTGTGGGTGCGCGGCCTGGA
CGAGCTGTACGCCGAGTGGTCGGAGGTCGTGTCCACGAACTTCCGGGACGCCTCCGGGCCGGCCATGACC
GAGATCGGCGAGCAGCCGTGGGGGCGGGAGTTCGCCCTGCGCGACCCGGCCGGCAACTGCGTGCACTTCG
TGGCCGAGGAGCAGGACTGACACGTGCTACGAGATTTCGATTCCACCGCCGCCTTCTATGAAAGGTTGGG
CTTCGGAATCGTTTTCCGGGACGCCGGCTGGATGATCCTCCAGCGCGGGGATCTCATGCTGGAGTTCTTC
GCCCACCCCAACTTGTTTATTGCAGCTTATAATGGTTACAAATAAAGCAATAGCATCACAAATTTCACAA
ATAAAGCATTTTTTTCACTGCATTCTAGTTGTGGTTTGTCCAAACTCATCAATGTATCTTATCATGTCTG
TATACCGTCGACCTCTAGCTAGAGCTTGGCGTAATCATGGTCATAGCTGTTTCCTGTGTGAAATTGTTAT
CCGCTCACAATTCCACACAACATACGAGCCGGAAGCATAAAGTGTAAAGCCTGGGGTGCCTAATGAGTGA
GCTAACTCACATTAATTGCGTTGCGCTCACTGCCCGCTTTCCAGTCGGGAAACCTGTCGTGCCAGCTGCA
TTAATGAATCGGCCAACGCGCGGGGAGAGGCGGTTTGCGTATTGGGCGCTCTTCCGCTTCCTCGCTCACT
GACTCGCTGCGCTCGGTCGTTCGGCTGCGGCGAGCGGTATCAGCTCACTCAAAGGCGGTAATACGGTTAT
CCACAGAATCAGGGGATAACGCAGGAAAGAACATGTGAGCAAAAGGCCAGCAAAAGGCCAGGAACCGTAA
AAAGGCCGCGTTGCTGGCGTTTTTCCATAGGCTCCGCCCCCCTGACGAGCATCACAAAAATCGACGCTCA
AGTCAGAGGTGGCGAAACCCGACAGGACTATAAAGATACCAGGCGTTTCCCCCTGGAAGCTCCCTCGTGC
GCTCTCCTGTTCCGACCCTGCCGCTTACCGGATACCTGTCCGCCTTTCTCCCTTCGGGAAGCGTGGCGCT
TTCTCATAGCTCACGCTGTAGGTATCTCAGTTCGGTGTAGGTCGTTCGCTCCAAGCTGGGCTGTGTGCAC
GAACCCCCCGTTCAGCCCGACCGCTGCGCCTTATCCGGTAACTATCGTCTTGAGTCCAACCCGGTAAGAC
ACGACTTATCGCCACTGGCAGCAGCCACTGGTAACAGGATTAGCAGAGCGAGGTATGTAGGCGGTGCTAC
AGAGTTCTTGAAGTGGTGGCCTAACTACGGCTACACTAGAAGAACAGTATTTGGTATCTGCGCTCTGCTG
AAGCCAGTTACCTTCGGAAAAAGAGTTGGTAGCTCTTGATCCGGCAAACAAACCACCGCTGGTAGCGGTG
GTTTTTTTGTTTGCAAGCAGCAGATTACGCGCAGAAAAAAAGGATCTCAAGAAGATCCTTTGATCTTTTC
TACGGGGTCTGACGCTCAGTGGAACGAAAACTCACGTTAAGGGATTTTGGTCATGAGATTATCAAAAAGG
ATCTTCACCTAGATCCTTTTAAATTAAAAATGAAGTTTTAAATCAATCTAAAGTATATATGAGTAAACTT
GGTCTGACAGTTACCAATGCTTAATCAGTGAGGCACCTATCTCAGCGATCTGTCTATTTCGTTCATCCAT
AGTTGCCTGACTCCCCGTCGTGTAGATAACTACGATACGGGAGGGCTTACCATCTGGCCCCAGTGCTGCA
ATGATACCGCGAGACCCACGCTCACCGGCTCCAGATTTATCAGCAATAAACCAGCCAGCCGGAAGGGCCG
AGCGCAGAAGTGGTCCTGCAACTTTATCCGCCTCCATCCAGTCTATTAATTGTTGCCGGGAAGCTAGAGT
AAGTAGTTCGCCAGTTAATAGTTTGCGCAACGTTGTTGCCATTGCTACAGGCATCGTGGTGTCACGCTCG
TCGTTTGGTATGGCTTCATTCAGCTCCGGTTCCCAACGATCAAGGCGAGTTACATGATCCCCCATGTTGT
GCAAAAAAGCGGTTAGCTCCTTCGGTCCTCCGATCGTTGTCAGAAGTAAGTTGGCCGCAGTGTTATCACT
CATGGTTATGGCAGCACTGCATAATTCTCTTACTGTCATGCCATCCGTAAGATGCTTTTCTGTGACTGGT
GAGTACTCAACCAAGTCATTCTGAGAATAGTGTATGCGGCGACCGAGTTGCTCTTGCCCGGCGTCAATAC
GGGATAATACCGCGCCACATAGCAGAACTTTAAAAGTGCTCATCATTGGAAAACGTTCTTCGGGGCGAAA
ACTCTCAAGGATCTTACCGCTGTTGAGATCCAGTTCGATGTAACCCACTCGTGCACCCAACTGATCTTCA
GCATCTTTTACTTTCACCAGCGTTTCTGGGTGAGCAAAAACAGGAAGGCAAAATGCCGCAAAAAAGGGAA
TAAGGGCGACACGGAAATGTTGAATACTCATACTCTTCCTTTTTCAATATTATTGAAGCATTTATCAGGG
TTATTGTCTCATGAGCGGATACATATTTGAATGTATTTAGAAAAATAAACAAATAGGGGTTCCGCGCACA
TTTCCCCGAAAAGTGCCACCTGACGTCGACGGATCGGGAGATCTCCCGATCCCCTATGGTGCACTCTCAG
TACAATCTGCTCTGATGCCGCATAGTTAAGCCAGTATCTGCTCCCTGCTTGTGTGTTGGAGGTCGCTGAG
TAGTGCGCGAGCAAAATTTAAGCTACAACAAGGCAAGGCTTGACCGACAATTGCATGAAGAATCTGCTTA
GGGTTAGGCGTTTTGCGCTGCTTCGCGATGTACGGGCCAGATATACGCGTTGACATTGATTATTGACTAG
TTATTAATAGTAATCAATTACGGGGTCATTAGTTCATAGCCCATATATGGAGTTCCGCGTTACATAACTT
ACGGTAAATGGCCCGCCTGGCTGACCGCCCAACGACCCCCGCCCATTGACGTCAATAATGACGTATGTTC
CCATAGTAACGCCAATAGGGACTTTCCATTGACGTCAATGGGTGGAGTATTTACGGTAAACTGCCCACTT
GGCAGTACATCAAGTGTATCATATGCCAAGTACGCCCCCTATTGACGTCAATGACGGTAAATGGCCCGCC
TGGCATTATGCCCAGTACATGACCTTATGGGACTTTCCTACTTGGCAGTACATCTACGTATTAGTCATCG
CTATTACCATGG
